>Addgene plasmid #123820 | MTK4a_006 | addgene full sequence | sequence record 249764 | Addgene NGS Result
CCTACAGCGTGAGCTATGAGAAAGCGCCACGCTTCCCGAAGGGAGAAAGGCGGACAGGTATCCGGTAAGC
GGCAGGGTCGGAACAGGAGAGCGCACGAGGGAGCTTCCAGGGGGAAACGCCTGGTATCTTTATAGTCCTG
TCGGGTTTCGCCACCTCTGACTTGAGCGTCGATTTTTGTGATGCTCGTCAGGGGGGCGGAGCCTATGGAA
AAACGCCAGCAACGCGGCCTTTTTACGGTTCCTGGCCTTTTGCTGGCCTTTTGCTCACATGTTCTTTCCT
GCGTTATCCCCTGATTCTGTGGATAACCGTAGTCGGTCTCAATCCAAGGACGAGCTGTAACTCGAGTGGC
TGAGACCAGACCAATAAAAAACGCCCGGCGGCAACCGAGCGTTCTGAACAAATCCAGATGGAGTTCTGAG
GTCATTACTGGATCTATCAACAGGAGTCCAAGCGAGCTCGATATCAAATTACGCCCCGCCCTGCCACTCA
TCGCAGTACTGTTGTAATTCATTAAGCATTCTGCCGACATGGAAGCCATCACAAACGGCATGATGAACCT
GAATCGCCAGCGGCATCAGCACCTTGTCGCCTTGCGTATAATATTTGCCCATGGTGAAAACGGGGGCGAA
GAAGTTGTCCATATTGGCCACGTTTAAATCAAAACTGGTGAAACTCACCCAGGGATTGGCTGAAACGAAA
AACATATTCTCAATAAACCCTTTAGGGAAATAGGCCAGGTTTTCACCGTAACACGCCACATCTTGCGAAT
ATATGTGTAGAAACTGCCGGAAATCGTCGTGGTATTCACTCCAGAGCGATGAAAACGTTTCAGTTTGCTC
ATGGAAAACGGTGTAACAAGGGTGAACACTATCCCATATCACCAGCTCACCGTCTTTCATTGCCATACGA
AATTCCGGATGAGCATTCATCAGGCGGGCAAGAATGTGAATAAAGGCCGGATAAAACTTGTGCTTATTTT
TCTTTACGGTCTTTAAAAAGGCCGTAATATCCAGCTGAACGGTCTGGTTATAGGTACATTGAGCAACTGA
CTGAAATGCCTCAAAATGTTCTTTACGATGCCATTGGGATATATCAACGGTGGTATATCCAGTGATTTTT
TTCTCCATTTTAGCTTCCTTAGCTCCTGAAAATCTCGATAACTCAAAAAATACGCCCGGTAGTGATCTTA
TTTCATTATGGTGAAAGTTGGAACCTCTTACGTGCCCGATCAATCATGACCAAAATCCCTTAACGTGAGT
TTTCGTTCCACTGAGCGTCAGACCCCGTAGAAAAGATCAAAGGATCTTCTTGAGATCCTTTTTTTCTGCG
CGTAATCTGCTGCTTGCAAACAAAAAAACCACCGCTACCAGCGGTGGTTTGTTTGCCGGATCAAGAGCTA
CCAACTCTTTTTCCGAAGGTAACTGGCTTCAGCAGAGCGCAGATACCAAATACTGTTCTTCTAGTGTAGC
CGTAGTTAGGCCACCACTTCAAGAACTCTGTAGCACCGCCTACATACCTCGCTCTGCTAATCCTGTTACC
AGTGGCTGCTGCCAGTGGCGATAAGTCGTGTCTTACCGGGTTGGACTCAAGACGATAGTTACCGGATAAG
GCGCAGCGGTCGGGCTGAACGGGGGGTTCGTGCACACAGCCCAGCTTGGAGCGAACGACCTACACCGAAC
TGAGATA
Features (pLannotate 1.2.2; 4 found; start..end, strand, type, name):
    364..398     -  terminator     lambda t0 terminator: minimal transcription terminator from phage lambda (Scholtissek and Grosse, 1987)
    472..1128    -  CDS            cat: CAT_ECOLX - Experimental evidence at protein level: Swiss-Prot protein existence level 1. This enzyme is an effector of chloramphenicol resistance in bacteria. From Escherichia coli. This protein is used as a marker in many commonly used cloning vectors, such as pACYC184.
   1129..1226    -  promoter       cat promoter: promoter of the E. coli cat gene encoding chloramphenicol acetyltransferase
   1310..211     +  rep_origin     ori (across the origin): high-copy-number ColE1/pMB1/pBR322/pUC origin of replication
