[The description below was written by a language model from this plasmid's Addgene catalogue record and pLannotate feature annotations shown in this document.]
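Description:
MTK4a_006 is a small part plasmid (about 1.7 kb) from the Mammalian Toolkit (MTK), a hierarchical modular cloning system for assembling genetic circuits for mammalian cells. Although catalogued as a mammalian expression vector, it is a storage vector for a single standardized part rather than a complete expression unit. The annotated features are all bacterial maintenance elements: a high-copy ColE1/pUC-type origin of replication, and a chloramphenicol acetyltransferase (cat) gene driven by its native promoter and followed by the phage lambda t0 terminator. This gives chloramphenicol selection in E. coli. The backbone is the MTK part entry vector MTK0_027.

The payload is a synthetic KDEL sequence, the short endoplasmic reticulum retention/retrieval motif, domesticated into the entry vector through BsmBI sites that were destroyed during cloning. The insert is too short to have been picked up by the automated annotation, so it does not appear in the feature table and presumably lies in the unannotated stretch between the origin and the terminator. The record is internally inconsistent about position. The purpose line calls it an N-terminal ER targeting sequence, while the depositor comments state that Type 4a parts supply C-terminal coding sequences, which fits the normal placement of KDEL at the C-terminus of a protein.

No mammalian promoter, terminator or selection marker is present. These would come from other toolkit parts when the 4a part is joined with them to build a transcriptional unit encoding an ER-localized fusion protein.
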