Addgene plasmid #123820: MTK4a_006
Purpose: Encodes ER Targeting Sequence (N Terminal) as a Type 4a part to be used in the MTK system
Depositing lab: Hana El-Samad. Depositing organization: University of California, San Francisco (UCSF). Publication: A Toolkit for Rapid Modular Construction of Biological Circuits in Mammalian Cells. Fonseca JP, Bonny AR, Kumar GR, Ng AH, Town J, Wu QC, Aslankoohi E, Chen SY, Dods G, Harrigan P, Osimiri LC, Kistler AL, El-Samad H. ACS Synth Biol. 2019 Nov 15;8(11):2593-2606. doi: 10.1021/acssynbio.9b00322. Epub 2019 Nov 5. PubMed 31686495.
Backbone
  Vector backbone: MTK0_027
  Vector type: Mammalian Expression
Growth in bacteria
  Bacterial resistance: Chloramphenicol, 25 μg/mL
  Growth temperature: 37°C
  Growth strain: DH5alpha
  Copy number: Unknown
Gene/Insert
  Gene/Insert name: KDEL
  Species: Synthetic
  Cloning method: Restriction Enzyme; 5′ cloning site BsmBI (destroyed during cloning); 3′ cloning site BsmBI (destroyed during cloning)
Terms and licenses: Academic/Nonprofit Terms; Industry Terms: Not Available to Industry
Depositor comments: Type 4a parts are used for C-terminal coding sequences in the MTK system Please visit https://www.biorxiv.org/content/10.1101/506188v2 for BioRxiv preprint
How to cite: MTK4a_006 was a gift from Hana El-Samad (Addgene plasmid # 123820 ; http://n2t.net/addgene:123820 ; RRID:Addgene_123820)
